Addgene plasmid #63800: PB-TRE-dCas9-VPR
Purpose: SP-dCas9-VPR with doxycycline-inducible expression
Depositing lab: George Church. Depositing organization: Harvard University. Publication: Highly efficient Cas9-mediated transcriptional programming. Chavez A, Scheiman J, Vora S, Pruitt BW, Tuttle M, P R Iyer E, Lin S, Kiani S, Guzman CD, Wiegand DJ, Ter-Ovanesyan D, Braff JL, Davidsohn N, Housden BE, Perrimon N, Weiss R, Aach J, Collins JJ, Church GM. Nat Methods. 2015 Mar 2. doi: 10.1038/nmeth.3312. PubMed 25730490.
Backbone
  Vector backbone: PB-TRE
  Vector type: Mammalian Expression, CRISPR, Synthetic Biology ; Piggybac
  Selectable markers: Hygromycin
Growth in bacteria
  Bacterial resistance: Ampicillin, 100 μg/mL
  Growth temperature: 37°C
  Growth strain: DH10B
  Copy number: High Copy
Gene/Insert
  Gene/Insert name: dCas9-VPR (alt name: VP64-p65-Rta)
  Species: H. sapiens (human), M. musculus (mouse)
  Insert size (bp): 5733
  Promoter: TRE
  Tag / fusion protein: VPR (VP64-p65-Rta) (C terminal on insert)
  Cloning method: Gibson Cloning
  Sequencing primers: 5′ GATTCCCCAGAAGGAAGAGG
Terms and licenses: Academic/Nonprofit Terms; Industry Terms: Not Available to Industry
How to cite: PB-TRE-dCas9-VPR was a gift from George Church (Addgene plasmid # 63800 ; http://n2t.net/addgene:63800 ; RRID:Addgene_63800)
