[The description below was written by a language model from this plasmid's Addgene catalogue record, the feature table of its GenBank file and pLannotate feature annotations shown in this document.]
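Description:
PB-TRE-dCas9-VPR is a 13.8 kb piggyBac transposon plasmid for doxycycline-inducible expression of the dCas9-VPR transcriptional activator in mammalian cells. In E. coli it is maintained as a high-copy plasmid through a ColE1/pUC-type origin and selected with ampicillin (bla); the backbone also carries an f1 origin and remnants of the lac promoter/lacZα region. Everything intended for the mammalian genome lies between the piggyBac 5′ and 3′ inverted terminal repeats, so that when piggyBac transposase is supplied (it is not encoded here) the cassette can be excised and integrated into chromosomal DNA to produce stable lines.

Within the transposon, a TRE3G promoter containing seven tet operators drives a Kozak-initiated open reading frame for Cas9m4, the Streptococcus pyogenes Cas9 rendered nuclease-dead by the D10A, D839A, H840A and N863A mutations. It is fused at its C terminus, through SV40 nuclear localization signals, to the tripartite VPR activator: VP64, the activation domain of human RelA/p65, and the Epstein-Barr virus Rta activation domain. An HSV TK polyadenylation signal ends this unit. A second, constitutive unit uses the EF-1α core promoter with a truncated HTLV-1 5′ LTR segment to express the Tet-On 3G reverse transactivator linked by a T2A peptide to hygromycin phosphotransferase, followed by a short WPRE fragment and an SV40 poly(A) signal. The plasmid is therefore an all-in-one system: hygromycin selects integrants that also make rtTA, and adding doxycycline turns on dCas9-VPR. No guide RNA cassette is annotated, so guides must be provided separately to direct the activator to target promoters for programmable gene activation.
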