LOCUS       Exported 13808 bp ds-DNA circular SYN 12-MAY-2021
DEFINITION  SP-dCas9-VPR with doxycycline-inducible expression.
ACCESSION   .
VERSION     .
KEYWORDS    PB-TRE-dCas9-VPR
SOURCE      synthetic DNA construct
  ORGANISM  synthetic DNA construct
REFERENCE   1 (bases 1 to 13808)
  AUTHORS   Chavez A, Scheiman J, Vora S, Pruitt BW, Tuttle M, P R Iyer E, Lin
            S, Kiani S, Guzman CD, Wiegand DJ, Ter-Ovanesyan D, Braff JL,
            Davidsohn N, Housden BE, Perrimon N, Weiss R, Aach J, Collins JJ,
            Church GM
  TITLE     Highly efficient Cas9-mediated transcriptional programming.
  JOURNAL   Nat Methods. 2015 Mar 2. doi: 10.1038/nmeth.3312.
  PUBMED    25730490
REFERENCE   2 (bases 1 to 13808)
  AUTHORS   .
  TITLE     Direct Submission
  JOURNAL   Exported May 12, 2021 from SnapGene Server 1.1.58
            http://www.snapgene.com
FEATURES             Location/Qualifiers
     source          1..13808
                     /organism="synthetic DNA construct"
                     /mol_type="other DNA"
     promoter        complement(1..105)
                     /gene="bla"
                     /label=AmpR promoter
     rep_origin      complement(131..586)
                     /direction=LEFT
                     /label=f1 ori
                     /note="f1 bacteriophage origin of replication; arrow
                     indicates direction of (+) strand synthesis"
     primer_bind     complement(268..289)
                     /label=F1ori-F
                     /note="F1 origin, forward primer"
     primer_bind     480..499
                     /label=F1ori-R
                     /note="F1 origin, reverse primer"
     primer_bind     713..735
                     /label=M13/pUC Forward
                     /note="In lacZ gene"
     primer_bind     727..744
                     /label=M13 Forward
                     /note="In lacZ gene. Also called M13-F20 or M13 (-21)
                     Forward"
     primer_bind     728..744
                     /label=M13 fwd
                     /note="common sequencing primer, one of multiple similar
                     variants"
     repeat_region   874..936
                     /label=piggyBac right (3') inverted repeat
                     /note="piggyBac transposon-specific inverted terminal
                     repeat sequence (ITR)"
     promoter        1386..1764
                     /label=TRE3G promoter
                     /note="3rd-generation Tet-responsive promoter that can be
                     activated by binding of Tet-On(R) 3G"
     protein_bind    1394..1412
                     /gene="tetO"
                     /label=tet operator
                     /bound_moiety="tetracycline repressor TetR"
                     /note="bacterial operator O2 for the tetR and tetA genes"
     protein_bind    1430..1448
                     /gene="tetO"
                     /label=tet operator
                     /bound_moiety="tetracycline repressor TetR"
                     /note="bacterial operator O2 for the tetR and tetA genes"
     protein_bind    1466..1484
                     /gene="tetO"
                     /label=tet operator
                     /bound_moiety="tetracycline repressor TetR"
                     /note="bacterial operator O2 for the tetR and tetA genes"
     protein_bind    1502..1520
                     /gene="tetO"
                     /label=tet operator
                     /bound_moiety="tetracycline repressor TetR"
                     /note="bacterial operator O2 for the tetR and tetA genes"
     protein_bind    1538..1556
                     /gene="tetO"
                     /label=tet operator
                     /bound_moiety="tetracycline repressor TetR"
                     /note="bacterial operator O2 for the tetR and tetA genes"
     protein_bind    1574..1592
                     /gene="tetO"
                     /label=tet operator
                     /bound_moiety="tetracycline repressor TetR"
                     /note="bacterial operator O2 for the tetR and tetA genes"
     protein_bind    1610..1628
                     /gene="tetO"
                     /label=tet operator
                     /bound_moiety="tetracycline repressor TetR"
                     /note="bacterial operator O2 for the tetR and tetA genes"
     primer_bind     1673..1697
                     /label=LNCX
                     /note="Human CMV promoter, forward primer"
     regulatory      1791..1800
                     /regulatory_class="other"
                     /note="vertebrate consensus sequence for strong initiation
                     of translation (Kozak, 1987)"
     CDS             1797..5900
                     /codon_start=1
                     /product="catalytically dead mutant of the Cas9
                     endonuclease from the Streptococcus pyogenes Type II
                     CRISPR/Cas system"
                     /label=Cas9m4
                     /note="RNA-guided DNA-binding protein that lacks
                     endonuclease activity due to the mutations D10A, D839A,
                     H840A, and N863A (Mali et al., 2013)"
                     /translation="MDKKYSIGLAIGTNSVGWAVITDEYKVPSKKFKVLGNTDRHSIKK
                     NLIGALLFDSGETAEATRLKRTARRRYTRRKNRICYLQEIFSNEMAKVDDSFFHRLEES
                     FLVEEDKKHERHPIFGNIVDEVAYHEKYPTIYHLRKKLVDSTDKADLRLIYLALAHMIK
                     FRGHFLIEGDLNPDNSDVDKLFIQLVQTYNQLFEENPINASGVDAKAILSARLSKSRRL
                     ENLIAQLPGEKKNGLFGNLIALSLGLTPNFKSNFDLAEDAKLQLSKDTYDDDLDNLLAQ
                     IGDQYADLFLAAKNLSDAILLSDILRVNTEITKAPLSASMIKRYDEHHQDLTLLKALVR
                     QQLPEKYKEIFFDQSKNGYAGYIDGGASQEEFYKFIKPILEKMDGTEELLVKLNREDLL
                     RKQRTFDNGSIPHQIHLGELHAILRRQEDFYPFLKDNREKIEKILTFRIPYYVGPLARG
                     NSRFAWMTRKSEETITPWNFEEVVDKGASAQSFIERMTNFDKNLPNEKVLPKHSLLYEY
                     FTVYNELTKVKYVTEGMRKPAFLSGEQKKAIVDLLFKTNRKVTVKQLKEDYFKKIECFD
                     SVEISGVEDRFNASLGTYHDLLKIIKDKDFLDNEENEDILEDIVLTLTLFEDREMIEER
                     LKTYAHLFDDKVMKQLKRRRYTGWGRLSRKLINGIRDKQSGKTILDFLKSDGFANRNFM
                     QLIHDDSLTFKEDIQKAQVSGQGDSLHEHIANLAGSPAIKKGILQTVKVVDELVKVMGR
                     HKPENIVIEMARENQTTQKGQKNSRERMKRIEEGIKELGSQILKEHPVENTQLQNEKLY
                     LYYLQNGRDMYVDQELDINRLSDYDVAAIVPQSFLKDDSIDNKVLTRSDKARGKSDNVP
                     SEEVVKKMKNYWRQLLNAKLITQRKFDNLTKAERGGLSELDKAGFIKRQLVETRQITKH
                     VAQILDSRMNTKYDENDKLIREVKVITLKSKLVSDFRKDFQFYKVREINNYHHAHDAYL
                     NAVVGTALIKKYPKLESEFVYGDYKVYDVRKMIAKSEQEIGKATAKYFFYSNIMNFFKT
                     EITLANGEIRKRPLIETNGETGEIVWDKGRDFATVRKVLSMPQVNIVKKTEVQTGGFSK
                     ESILPKRNSDKLIARKKDWDPKKYGGFDSPTVAYSVLVVAKVEKGKSKKLKSVKELLGI
                     TIMERSSFEKNPIDFLEAKGYKEVKKDLIIKLPKYSLFELENGRKRMLASAGELQKGNE
                     LALPSKYVNFLYLASHYEKLKGSPEDNEQKQLFVEQHKHYLDEIIEQISEFSKRVILAD
                     ANLDKVLSAYNKHRDKPIREQAENIIHLFTLTNLGAPAAFKYFDTTIDRKRYTSTKEVL
                     DATLIHQSITGLYETRIDLSQLGGD"
     CDS             5913..5933
                     /codon_start=1
                     /product="nuclear localization signal of SV40 (simian virus
                     40) large T antigen"
                     /label=SV40 NLS
                     /translation="PKKKRKV"
     CDS             5958..6107
                     /codon_start=1
                     /product="tetrameric repeat of the minimal activation
                     domain of herpes simplex virus VP16 (Beerli et al., 1998)"
                     /label=VP64
                     /translation="DALDDFDLDMLGSDALDDFDLDMLGSDALDDFDLDMLGSDALDDF
                     DLDML"
     CDS             6132..6152
                     /codon_start=1
                     /product="nuclear localization signal of SV40 (simian virus
                     40) large T antigen"
                     /label=SV40 NLS
                     /translation="PKKKRKV"
     CDS             6582..6938
                     /codon_start=1
                     /product="transcriptional activation domain of human RelA,
                     also known as p65 (O'Shea and Perkins, 2008)"
                     /label=RelA (p65) AD
                     /translation="PTQAGEGTLSEALLQLQFDDEDLGALLGNSTDPAVFTDLASVDNS
                     EFQQLLNQGIPVAPHTTEPMLMEYPEAITRLVTGAQRPPDPAPAPLGAPGLPNGLLSGD
                     EDFSSIADMDFSALL"
     CDS             6957..7526
                     /codon_start=1
                     /product="transcriptional activation domain from the human
                     herpesvirus 4 (Epstein-Barr virus) replication and
                     transcription activator Rta/BRLF1 (Hardwick et al., 1992;
                     Chavez et al., 2015)"
                     /label=Rta AD
                     /translation="RDSREGMFLPKPEAGSAISDVFEGREVCQPKRIRPFHPPGSPWAN
                     RPLPASLAPTPTGPVHEPVGSLTPAPVPQPLDPAPAVTPEASHLLEDPDEETSQAVKAL
                     REMADTVIPQKEEAAICGQMDLSHPPPRGHLDELTTTLESMTEDLNLDSPLTPELNEIL
                     DTFLNDECLLHAMHISTGLSIFDTSLF"
     primer_bind     complement(7581..7600)
                     /label=TK-pA-R
                     /note="Thymidine kinase polyA, reverse primer"
     polyA_signal    7625..7673
                     /label=HSV TK poly(A) signal
                     /note="herpes simplex virus thymidine kinase
                     polyadenylation signal (Cole and Stacy, 1985)"
     promoter        7904..8115
                     /label=EF-1-alpha core promoter
                     /note="core promoter for human elongation factor
                     EF-1-alpha"
     LTR             8128..8396
                     /label=5' LTR (truncated)
                     /note="truncated 5' long terminal repeat (LTR) from human
                     T-cell leukemia virus (HTLV) type 1"
     CDS             8430..9173
                     /codon_start=1
                     /product="modified rtTA protein that binds tightly to
                     promoters containing the tet operator in the presence of
                     doxycycline"
                     /label=Tet-On(R) 3G
                     /translation="MSRLDKSKVINSALELLNGVGIEGLTTRKLAQKLGVEQPTLYWHV
                     KNKRALLDALPIEMLDRHHTHSCPLEGESWQDFLRNNAKSYRCALLSHRDGAKVHLGTR
                     PTEKQYETLENQLAFLCQQGFSLENALYALSAVGHFTLGCVLEEQEHQVAKEERETPTT
                     DSMPPLLKQAIELFDRQGAEPAFLFGLELIICGLEKQLKCESGGPTDALDDFDLDMLPA
                     DALDDFDLDMLPADALDDFDLDMLPG"
     CDS             9174..9227
                     /codon_start=1
                     /product="2A peptide from Thosea asigna virus capsid
                     protein"
                     /label=T2A
                     /note="Eukaryotic ribosomes fail to insert a peptide bond
                     between the Gly and Pro residues, yielding separate
                     polypeptides."
                     /translation="EGRGSLLTCGDVEENPGP"
     CDS             9249..10268
                     /codon_start=1
                     /gene="aph(4)-Ia"
                     /product="aminoglycoside phosphotransferase from E. coli"
                     /label=HygR
                     /note="confers resistance to hygromycin"
                     /translation="KPELTATSVEKFLIEKFDSVSDLMQLSEGEESRAFSFDVGGRGYV
                     LRVNSCADGFYKDRYVYRHFASAALPIPEVLDIGEFSESLTYCISRRAQGVTLQDLPET
                     ELPAVLQPVAEAMDAIAAADLSQTSGFGPFGPQGIGQYTTWRDFICAIADPHVYHWQTV
                     MDDTVSASVAQALDELMLWAEDCPEVRHLVHADFGSNNVLTDNGRITAVIDWSEAMFGD
                     SQYEVANIFFWRPWLACMEQQTRYFERRHPELAGSPRLRAYMLRIGLDQLYQSLVDGNF
                     DDAAWAQGRCDAIVRSGAGTVGRTQIARRSAAVWTDGCVEVLADSGNRRPSTRPRAKE"
     primer_bind     complement(10325..10345)
                     /label=WPRE-R
                     /note="WPRE, reverse primer"
     polyA_signal    10379..10500
                     /label=SV40 poly(A) signal
                     /note="SV40 polyadenylation signal"
     primer_bind     complement(10416..10435)
                     /label=SV40pA-R
                     /note="SV40 polyA, reverse primer"
     primer_bind     10470..10489
                     /label=EBV-rev
                     /note="SV40 polyA terminator, reverse primer"
     repeat_region   11262..11296
                     /label=piggyBac left (5') inverted repeat
                     /note="piggyBac transposon-specific inverted terminal
                     repeat sequence (ITR)"
     primer_bind     complement(11787..11803)
                     /label=M13 rev
                     /note="common sequencing primer, one of multiple similar
                     variants"
     primer_bind     complement(11787..11803)
                     /label=M13 Reverse
                     /note="In lacZ gene. Also called M13-rev"
     primer_bind     complement(11800..11822)
                     /label=M13/pUC Reverse
                     /note="In lacZ gene"
     protein_bind    11811..11827
                     /label=lac operator
                     /bound_moiety="lac repressor encoded by lacI"
                     /note="The lac repressor binds to the lac operator to
                     inhibit transcription in E. coli. This inhibition can be
                     relieved by adding lactose or
                     isopropyl-beta-D-thiogalactopyranoside (IPTG)."
     promoter        complement(11835..11865)
                     /label=lac promoter
                     /note="promoter for the E. coli lac operon"
     protein_bind    11880..11901
                     /label=CAP binding site
                     /bound_moiety="E. coli catabolite activator protein"
                     /note="CAP binding activates transcription in the presence
                     of cAMP."
     primer_bind     complement(12018..12035)
                     /label=L4440
                     /note="L4440 vector, forward primer"
     rep_origin      complement(12189..12777)
                     /direction=LEFT
                     /label=ori
                     /note="high-copy-number ColE1/pMB1/pBR322/pUC origin of
                     replication"
     primer_bind     complement(12269..12288)
                     /label=pBR322ori-F
                     /note="pBR322 origin, forward primer"
     CDS             complement(12948..13808)
                     /codon_start=1
                     /gene="bla"
                     /product="beta-lactamase"
                     /label=AmpR
                     /note="confers resistance to ampicillin, carbenicillin, and
                     related antibiotics"
                     /translation="MSIQHFRVALIPFFAAFCLPVFAHPETLVKVKDAEDQLGARVGYI
                     ELDLNSGKILESFRPEERFPMMSTFKVLLCGAVLSRIDAGQEQLGRRIHYSQNDLVEYS
                     PVTEKHLTDGMTVRELCSAAITMSDNTAANLLLTTIGGPKELTAFLHNMGDHVTRLDRW
                     EPELNEAIPNDERDTTMPVAMATTLRKLLTGELLTLASRQQLIDWMEADKVAGPLLRSA
                     LPAGWFIADKSGAGERGSRGIIAALGPDGKPSRIVVIYTTGSQATMDERNRQIAEIGAS
                     LIKHW"
     primer_bind     13571..13590
                     /label=Amp-R
                     /note="Ampicillin resistance gene, reverse primer"
ORIGIN
        1 actcttcctt tttcaatatt attgaagcat ttatcagggt tattgtctca tgagcggata
       61 catatttgaa tgtatttaga aaaataaaca aataggggtt ccgcgcacat ttccccgaaa
      121 agtgccacct aaattgtaag cgttaatatt ttgttaaaat tcgcgttaaa tttttgttaa
      181 atcagctcat tttttaacca ataggccgaa atcggcaaaa tcccttataa atcaaaagaa
      241 tagaccgaga tagggttgag tgttgttcca gtttggaaca agagtccact attaaagaac
      301 gtggactcca acgtcaaagg nnnnnnnnnn nnnnnnnnnn nnnnnnnnnn nnnnnnnnnn
      361 nnnnnnnnnt nnnnnnnnnn nnnnnnnnnn nnnnnnnnnn nnnnnnnnnn nnnnnnnnnn
      421 nnnnnnnnnn nnnnnnnnnn nnnnnnnnnn nnnnnnnnnn ngnnnnnnnn nnnnnnnnnn
      481 nnnnnnnnnn nnnnnnnnnn nnnnnnnnnn nnnnnnnnnn nnnnnnnnnn nnnnnnnnnn
      541 nnnnnnnnnn nnnnnnnnnn nnnnnnnnnn nnnnnnnnnn nnnnnnccca ttcgccattc
      601 aggctgcgca actgttggga agggcgatcg gtgcgggcct cttcgctatt acgccagctg
      661 gcgaaagggg gatgtgctgc aaggcgatta agttgggtaa cgccagggtt ttcccagtca
      721 cgacgttgta aaacgacggc cagtgagcgc gcctcgttca ttcacgtttt tgaacccgtg
      781 gaggacgggc agactcgcgg tgcaaatgtg ttttacagcg tgatggagca gatgaagatg
      841 ctcgacacgc tgcagaacac gcagctagat taaccctaga aagataatca tattgtgacg
      901 tacgttaaag ataatcatgc gtaaaattga cgcatgtgtt ttatcggtct gtatatcgag
      961 gtttatttat taatttgaat agatattaag ttttattata tttacactta catactaata
     1021 ataaattcaa caaacaattt atttatgttt atttatttat taaaaaaaaa caaaaactca
     1081 aaatttcttc tataaagtaa caaaactttt atgagggaca gccccccccc aaagccccca
     1141 gggatgtaat tacgtccctc ccccgctagg gggcagcagc gagccgcccg gggctccgct
     1201 ccggtccggc gctccccccg catccccgag ccggcagcgt gcggggacag cccgggcacg
     1261 gggaaggtgg cacgggatcg ctttcctctg aacgcttctc gctgctcttt gagcctgcag
     1321 acacctgggg ggatacgggg aaaaggcctc cacggccact agtctttcgt cttcaagaat
     1381 tcctcgagtt tactccctat cagtgataga gaacgtatga agagtttact ccctatcagt
     1441 gatagagaac gtatgcagac tttactccct atcagtgata gagaacgtat aaggagttta
     1501 ctccctatca gtgatagaga acgtatgacc agtttactcc ctatcagtga tagagaacgt
     1561 atctacagtt tactccctat cagtgataga gaacgtatat ccagtttact ccctatcagt
     1621 gatagagaac gtataagctt taggcgtgta cggtgggcgc ctataaaagc agagctcgtt
     1681 tagtgaaccg tcagatcgcc tggagcaatt ccacaacact tttgtcttat accaactttc
     1741 cgtaccactt cctaccctcg taaaggtcta gagctagcga attcgaattt gccaccatgg
     1801 acaagaagta ctccattggg ctcgctatcg gcacaaacag cgtcggctgg gccgtcatta
     1861 cggacgagta caaggtgccg agcaaaaaat tcaaagttct gggcaatacc gatcgccaca
     1921 gcataaagaa gaacctcatt ggcgccctcc tgttcgactc cggggagacg gccgaagcca
     1981 cgcggctcaa aagaacagca cggcgcagat atacccgcag aaagaatcgg atctgctacc
     2041 tgcaggagat ctttagtaat gagatggcta aggtggatga ctctttcttc cataggctgg
     2101 aggagtcctt tttggtggag gaggataaaa agcacgagcg ccacccaatc tttggcaata
     2161 tcgtggacga ggtggcgtac catgaaaagt acccaaccat atatcatctg aggaagaagc
     2221 ttgtagacag tactgataag gctgacttgc ggttgatcta tctcgcgctg gcgcatatga
     2281 tcaaatttcg gggacacttc ctcatcgagg gggacctgaa cccagacaac agcgatgtcg
     2341 acaaactctt tatccaactg gttcagactt acaatcagct tttcgaagag aacccgatca
     2401 acgcatccgg agttgacgcc aaagcaatcc tgagcgctag gctgtccaaa tcccggcggc
     2461 tcgaaaacct catcgcacag ctccctgggg agaagaagaa cggcctgttt ggtaatctta
     2521 tcgccctgtc actcgggctg acccccaact ttaaatctaa cttcgacctg gccgaagatg
     2581 ccaagcttca actgagcaaa gacacctacg atgatgatct cgacaatctg ctggcccaga
     2641 tcggcgacca gtacgcagac ctttttttgg cggcaaagaa cctgtcagac gccattctgc
     2701 tgagtgatat tctgcgagtg aacacggaga tcaccaaagc tccgctgagc gctagtatga
     2761 tcaagcgcta tgatgagcac caccaagact tgactttgct gaaggccctt gtcagacagc
     2821 aactgcctga gaagtacaag gaaattttct tcgatcagtc taaaaatggc tacgccggat
     2881 acattgacgg cggagcaagc caggaggaat tttacaaatt tattaagccc atcttggaaa
     2941 aaatggacgg caccgaggag ctgctggtaa agcttaacag agaagatctg ttgcgcaaac
     3001 agcgcacttt cgacaatgga agcatccccc accagattca cctgggcgaa ctgcacgcta
     3061 tcctcaggcg gcaagaggat ttctacccct ttttgaaaga taacagggaa aagattgaga
     3121 aaatcctcac atttcggata ccctactatg taggccccct cgcccgggga aattccagat
     3181 tcgcgtggat gactcgcaaa tcagaagaga ccatcactcc ctggaacttc gaggaagtcg
     3241 tggataaggg ggcctctgcc cagtccttca tcgaaaggat gactaacttt gataaaaatc
     3301 tgcctaacga aaaggtgctt cctaaacact ctctgctgta cgagtacttc acagtttata
     3361 acgagctcac caaggtcaaa tacgtcacag aagggatgag aaagccagca ttcctgtctg
     3421 gagagcagaa gaaagctatc gtggacctcc tcttcaagac gaaccggaaa gttaccgtga
     3481 aacagctcaa agaagactat ttcaaaaaga ttgaatgttt cgactctgtt gaaatcagcg
     3541 gagtggagga tcgcttcaac gcatccctgg gaacgtatca cgatctcctg aaaatcatta
     3601 aagacaagga cttcctggac aatgaggaga acgaggacat tcttgaggac attgtcctca
     3661 cccttacgtt gtttgaagat agggagatga ttgaagaacg cttgaaaact tacgctcatc
     3721 tcttcgacga caaagtcatg aaacagctca agaggcgccg atatacagga tgggggcggc
     3781 tgtcaagaaa actgatcaat gggatccgag acaagcagag tggaaagaca atcctggatt
     3841 ttcttaagtc cgatggattt gccaaccgga acttcatgca gttgatccat gatgactctc
     3901 tcacctttaa ggaggacatc cagaaagcac aagtttctgg ccagggggac agtcttcacg
     3961 agcacatcgc taatcttgca ggtagcccag ctatcaaaaa gggaatactg cagaccgtta
     4021 aggtcgtgga tgaactcgtc aaagtaatgg gaaggcataa gcccgagaat atcgttatcg
     4081 agatggcccg agagaaccaa actacccaga agggacagaa gaacagtagg gaaaggatga
     4141 agaggattga agagggtata aaagaactgg ggtcccaaat ccttaaggaa cacccagttg
     4201 aaaacaccca gcttcagaat gagaagctct acctgtacta cctgcagaac ggcagggaca
     4261 tgtacgtgga tcaggaactg gacatcaatc ggctctccga ctacgacgtg gctgctatcg
     4321 tgccccagtc ttttctcaaa gatgattcta ttgataataa agtgttgaca agatccgata
     4381 aagctagagg gaagagtgat aacgtcccct cagaagaagt tgtcaagaaa atgaaaaatt
     4441 attggcggca gctgctgaac gccaaactga tcacacaacg gaagttcgat aatctgacta
     4501 aggctgaacg aggtggcctg tctgagttgg ataaagccgg cttcatcaaa aggcagcttg
     4561 ttgagacacg ccagatcacc aagcacgtgg cccaaattct cgattcacgc atgaacacca
     4621 agtacgatga aaatgacaaa ctgattcgag aggtgaaagt tattactctg aagtctaagc
     4681 tggtctcaga tttcagaaag gactttcagt tttataaggt gagagagatc aacaattacc
     4741 accatgcgca tgatgcctac ctgaatgcag tggtaggcac tgcacttatc aaaaaatatc
     4801 ccaagcttga atctgaattt gtttacggag actataaagt gtacgatgtt aggaaaatga
     4861 tcgcaaagtc tgagcaggaa ataggcaagg ccaccgctaa gtacttcttt tacagcaata
     4921 ttatgaattt tttcaagacc gagattacac tggccaatgg agagattcgg aagcgaccac
     4981 ttatcgaaac aaacggagaa acaggagaaa tcgtgtggga caagggtagg gatttcgcga
     5041 cagtccggaa ggtcctgtcc atgccgcagg tgaacatcgt taaaaagacc gaagtacaga
     5101 ccggaggctt ctccaaggaa agtatcctcc cgaaaaggaa cagcgacaag ctgatcgcac
     5161 gcaaaaaaga ttgggacccc aagaaatacg gcggattcga ttctcctaca gtcgcttaca
     5221 gtgtactggt tgtggccaaa gtggagaaag ggaagtctaa aaaactcaaa agcgtcaagg
     5281 aactgctggg catcacaatc atggagcgat caagcttcga aaaaaacccc atcgactttc
     5341 tcgaggcgaa aggatataaa gaggtcaaaa aagacctcat cattaagctt cccaagtact
     5401 ctctctttga gcttgaaaac ggccggaaac gaatgctcgc tagtgcgggc gagctgcaga
     5461 aaggtaacga gctggcactg ccctctaaat acgttaattt cttgtatctg gccagccact
     5521 atgaaaagct caaagggtct cccgaagata atgagcagaa gcagctgttc gtggaacaac
     5581 acaaacacta ccttgatgag atcatcgagc aaataagcga attctccaaa agagtgatcc
     5641 tcgccgacgc taacctcgat aaggtgcttt ctgcttacaa taagcacagg gataagccca
     5701 tcagggagca ggcagaaaac attatccact tgtttactct gaccaacttg ggcgcgcctg
     5761 cagccttcaa gtacttcgac accaccatag acagaaagcg gtacacctct acaaaggagg
     5821 tcctggacgc cacactgatt catcagtcaa ttacggggct ctatgaaaca agaatcgacc
     5881 tctctcagct cggtggagac agcagggctg accccaagaa gaagaggaag gtggaggcca
     5941 gcggttccgg acgggctgac gcattggacg attttgatct ggatatgctg ggaagtgacg
     6001 ccctcgatga ttttgacctt gacatgcttg gttcggatgc ccttgatgac tttgacctcg
     6061 acatgctcgg cagtgacgcc cttgatgatt tcgacctgga catgctgatt aactctagaa
     6121 gttccggatc tccgaaaaag aaacgcaaag ttggtagcca gtacctgccc gacaccgacg
     6181 accggcaccg gatcgaggaa aagcggaagc ggacctacga gacattcaag agcatcatga
     6241 agaagtcccc cttcagcggc cccaccgacc ctagacctcc acctagaaga atcgccgtgc
     6301 ccagcagatc cagcgccagc gtgccaaaac ctgcccccca gccttacccc ttcaccagca
     6361 gcctgagcac catcaactac gacgagttcc ctaccatggt gttccccagc ggccagatct
     6421 ctcaggcctc tgctctggct ccagcccctc ctcaggtgct gcctcaggct cctgctcctg
     6481 caccagctcc agccatggtg tctgcactgg ctcaggcacc agcacccgtg cctgtgctgg
     6541 ctcctggacc tccacaggct gtggctccac cagcccctaa acctacacag gccggcgagg
     6601 gcacactgtc tgaagctctg ctgcagctgc agttcgacga cgaggatctg ggagccctgc
     6661 tgggaaacag caccgatcct gccgtgttca ccgacctggc cagcgtggac aacagcgagt
     6721 tccagcagct gctgaaccag ggcatccctg tggcccctca caccaccgag cccatgctga
     6781 tggaataccc cgaggccatc acccggctcg tgacaggcgc tcagaggcct cctgatccag
     6841 ctcctgcccc tctgggagca ccaggcctgc ctaatggact gctgtctggc gacgaggact
     6901 tcagctctat cgccgacatg gacttctccg cactgctggg tagcggatcg ggatctcggg
     6961 attccaggga agggatgttt ttgccgaagc ctgaggccgg ctccgctatt agtgacgtgt
     7021 ttgagggccg cgaggtgtgc cagccaaaac gaatccggcc atttcatcct ccaggaagtc
     7081 catgggccaa ccgcccactc cccgccagcc tcgcaccaac accaaccggt ccagtacatg
     7141 agccagtcgg gtcactgacc ccggcaccag tccctcagcc actggatcca gcgcccgcag
     7201 tgactcccga ggccagtcac ctgttggagg atcccgatga agagacgagc caggctgtca
     7261 aagcccttcg ggagatggcc gatactgtga ttccccagaa ggaagaggct gcaatctgtg
     7321 gccaaatgga cctttcccat ccgcccccaa ggggccatct ggatgagctg acaaccacac
     7381 ttgagtccat gaccgaggat ctgaacctgg actcacccct gaccccggaa ttgaacgaga
     7441 ttctggatac cttcctgaac gacgagtgcc tcttgcatgc catgcatatc agcacaggac
     7501 tgtccatctt cgacacatct ctgttttgaa agggttcgat ccctaccggt tagtaatgag
     7561 tttaaacggg ggaggctaac tgaaacacgg aaggagacaa taccggaagg aacccgcgct
     7621 atgacggcaa taaaaagaca gaataaaacg cacgggtgtt gggtcgtttg ttcataaacg
     7681 cggggttcgg tcccagggct ggcactctgt cgatacccca ccgagacccc attggggcca
     7741 atacgcccgc gtttcttcct tttccccacc ccacccccca agttcgggtg aaggcccagg
     7801 gctcgcagcc aacgtcgggg cggcaggccc tgccatagca gatctgcgaa atcggatcca
     7861 gctaaatcta agtggatctg cgatcgctcc ggtgcccgtc agtgggcaga gcgcacatcg
     7921 cccacagtcc ccgagaagtt ggggggaggg gtcggcaatt gaacgggtgc ctagagaagg
     7981 tggcgcgggg taaactggga aagtgatgtc gtgtactggc tccgcctttt tcccgagggt
     8041 gggggagaac cgtatataag tgcagtagtc gccgtgaacg ttctttttcg caacgggttt
     8101 gccgccagaa cacagctgaa gcttcgaggg gctcgcatct ctccttcacg cgcccgccgc
     8161 cctacctgag gccgccatcc acgccggttg agtcgcgttc tgccgcctcc cgcctgtggt
     8221 gcctcctgaa ctgcgtccgc cgtctaggta agtttaaagc tcaggtcgag accgggcctt
     8281 tgtccggcgc tcccttggag cctacctaga ctcagccggc tctccacgct ttgcctgacc
     8341 ctgcttgctc aactctacgt ctttgtttcg ttttctgttc tgcgccgtta cagatccaag
     8401 ctgtgaccgg cgcctactct agagccgcca tgtctagact ggacaagagc aaagtcataa
     8461 actctgctct ggaattactc aatggagtcg gtatcgaagg cctgacgaca aggaaactcg
     8521 ctcaaaagct gggagttgag cagcctaccc tgtactggca cgtgaagaac aagcgggccc
     8581 tgctcgatgc cctgccaatc gagatgctgg acaggcatca tacccactcc tgccccctgg
     8641 aaggcgagtc atggcaagac tttctgcgga acaacgccaa gtcataccgc tgtgctctcc
     8701 tctcacatcg cgacggggct aaagtgcatc tcggcacccg cccaacagag aaacagtacg
     8761 aaaccctgga aaatcagctc gcgttcctgt gtcagcaagg cttctccctg gagaacgcac
     8821 tgtacgctct gtccgccgtg ggccacttta cactgggctg cgtattggag gaacaggagc
     8881 atcaagtagc aaaagaggaa agagagacac ctaccaccga ttctatgccc ccacttctga
     8941 aacaagcaat tgagctgttc gaccggcagg gagccgaacc tgccttcctt ttcggcctgg
     9001 aactaatcat atgtggcctg gagaaacagc taaagtgcga aagcggcggg ccgaccgacg
     9061 cccttgacga ttttgactta gacatgctcc cagccgatgc ccttgacgac tttgaccttg
     9121 atatgctgcc tgctgacgct cttgacgatt ttgaccttga catgctcccc ggggagggca
     9181 gaggaagtct tctaacatgc ggtgacgtgg aggagaatcc cggccctgaa ttcatggata
     9241 gatccggaaa gcctgaactc accgcgacgt ctgtcgagaa gtttctgatc gaaaagttcg
     9301 acagcgtctc cgacctgatg cagctctcgg agggcgaaga atctcgtgct ttcagcttcg
     9361 atgtaggagg gcgtggatat gtcctgcggg taaatagctg cgccgatggt ttctacaaag
     9421 atcgttatgt ttatcggcac tttgcatcgg ccgcgctccc gattccggaa gtgcttgaca
     9481 ttggggaatt cagcgagagc ctgacctatt gcatctcccg ccgtgcacag ggtgtcacgt
     9541 tgcaagacct gcctgaaacc gaactgcccg ctgttctgca gccggtcgcg gaggccatgg
     9601 atgcgatcgc tgcggccgat cttagccaga cgagcgggtt cggcccattc ggaccgcaag
     9661 gaatcggtca atacactaca tggcgtgatt tcatatgcgc gattgctgat ccccatgtgt
     9721 atcactggca aactgtgatg gacgacaccg tcagtgcgtc cgtcgcgcag gctctcgatg
     9781 agctgatgct ttgggccgag gactgccccg aagtccggca cctcgtgcac gcggatttcg
     9841 gctccaacaa tgtcctgacg gacaatggcc gcataacagc ggtcattgac tggagcgagg
     9901 cgatgttcgg ggattcccaa tacgaggtcg ccaacatctt cttctggagg ccgtggttgg
     9961 cttgtatgga gcagcagacg cgctacttcg agcggaggca tccggagctt gcaggatcgc
    10021 cgcggctccg ggcgtatatg ctccgcattg gtcttgacca actctatcag agcttggttg
    10081 acggcaattt cgatgatgca gcttgggcgc agggtcgatg cgacgcaatc gtccgatccg
    10141 gagccgggac tgtcgggcgt acacaaatcg cccgcagaag cgcggccgtc tggaccgatg
    10201 gctgtgtaga agtactcgcc gatagtggaa accgacgccc cagcactcgt ccgagggcaa
    10261 aggaataggc caaggaacct ctggattaca aaatttgtga aagattgact ggtattctta
    10321 actatgttgc tccttttacg ctatgtggat acgctgcttt aatgcctttg tatcagttaa
    10381 cttgtttatt gcagcttata atggttacaa ataaagcaat agcatcacaa atttcacaaa
    10441 taaagcattt ttttcactgc attctagttg tggtttgtcc aaactcatca atgtatctta
    10501 tcatgtctgg aattgactca aatgatgtca attagtctat cagaagctat ctggtctccc
    10561 ttccggggga caagacatcc ctgtttaata tttaaacagc agtgttccca aactgggttc
    10621 ttatatccct tgctctggtc aaccaggttg cagggtttcc tgtcctcaca ggaacgaagt
    10681 ccctaaagaa acagtggcag ccaggtttag ccccggaatt gactggattc cttttttagg
    10741 gcccattggt atggcttttt ccccgtatcc ccccaggtgt ctgcaggctc aaagagcagc
    10801 gagaagcgtt cagaggaaag cgatcccgtg ccaccttccc cgtgcccggg ctgtccccgc
    10861 acgctgccgg ctcggggatg cggggggagc gccggaccgg agcggagccc cgggcggctc
    10921 gctgctgccc cctagcgggg gagggacgta attacatccc tgggggcttt gggggggggc
    10981 tgtccctgat atctataaca agaaaatata tatataataa gttatcacgt aagtagaaca
    11041 tgaaataaca atataattat cgtatgagtt aaatcttaaa agtcacgtaa aagataatca
    11101 tgcgtcattt tgactcacgc ggtcgttata gttcaaaatc agtgacactt accgcattga
    11161 caagcacgcc tcacgggagc tccaagcggc gactgagatg tcctaaatgc acagcgacgg
    11221 attcgcgcta tttagaaaga gagagcaata tttcaagaat gcatgcgtca attttacgca
    11281 gactatcttt ctagggttaa tctagctgca tcaggatcat atcgtcgggt cttttttccg
    11341 gctcagtcat cgcccaagct ggcgctatct gggcatcggg gaggaagaag cccgtgcctt
    11401 ttcccgcgag gttgaagcgg catggaaaga gtttgccgag gatgactgct gctgcattga
    11461 cgttgagcga aaacgcacgt ttaccatgat gattcgggaa ggtgtggcca tgcacgcctt
    11521 taacggtgaa ctgttcgttc aggccacctg ggataccagt tcgtcgcggc ttttccggac
    11581 acagttccgg atggtcagcc cgaagcgcat cagcaacccg aacaataccg gcgacagccg
    11641 gaactgccgt gccggtgtgc agattaatga cagcggtgcg gcgctgggat attacgtcag
    11701 cgaggacggg tatcctggct ggatgccgca gaaatggaca tggatacccc gtgagttacc
    11761 cggcgggcgc gcttggcgta atcatggtca tagctgtttc ctgtgtgaaa ttgttatccg
    11821 ctcacaattc cacacaacat acgagccgga agcataaagt gtaaagcctg gggtgcctaa
    11881 tgagtgagct aactcacatt aattgcgttg cgctcactgc ccgctttcca gtcgggaaac
    11941 ctgtcgtgcc agctgcatta atgaatcggc caacgcgcgg ggagaggcgg tttgcgtatt
    12001 gggcgctctt ccgcttcctc gctcactgac tcgctgcgct cggtcgttcg gctgcggcga
    12061 gcggtatcag ctcactcaaa ggcggtaata cggttatcca cagaatcagg ggataacgca
    12121 ggaaagaaca tgtgagcaaa aggccagcaa aaggccagga accgtaaaaa ggccgcgttg
    12181 ctggcgtttt tccataggct ccgcccccct gacgagcatc acaaaaatcg acgctcaagt
    12241 cagaggtggc gaaacccgac aggactataa agataccagg cgtttccccc tggaagctcc
    12301 ctcgtgcgct ctcctgttcc gaccctgccg cttaccggat acctgtccgc ctttctccct
    12361 tcgggaagcg tggcgctttc tcatagctca cgctgtaggt atctcagttc ggtgtaggtc
    12421 gttcgctcca agctgggctg tgtgcacgaa ccccccgttc agcccgaccg ctgcgcctta
    12481 tccggtaact atcgtcttga gtccaacccg gtaagacacg acttatcgcc actggcagca
    12541 gccactggta acaggattag cagagcgagg tatgtaggcg gtgctacaga gttcttgaag
    12601 tggtggccta actacggcta cactagaagg acagtatttg gtatctgcgc tctgctgaag
    12661 ccagttacct tcggaaaaag agttggtagc tcttgatccg gcaaacaaac caccgctggt
    12721 agcggtggtt tttttgtttg caagcagcag attacgcgca gaaaaaaagg atctcaagaa
    12781 gatcctttga tcttttctac ggggtctgac gctcagtgga acgaaaactc acgttaaggg
    12841 attttggtca tgagattatc aaaaaggatc ttcacctaga tccttttaaa ttaaaaatga
    12901 agttttaaat caatctaaag tatatatgag taaacttggt ctgacagtta ccaatgctta
    12961 atcagtgagg cacctatctc agcgatctgt ctatttcgtt catccatagt tgcctgactc
    13021 cccgtcgtgt agataactac gatacgggag ggcttaccat ctggccccag tgctgcaatg
    13081 ataccgcgag acccacgctc accggctcca gatttatcag caataaacca gccagccgga
    13141 agggccgagc gcagaagtgg tcctgcaact ttatccgcct ccatccagtc tattaattgt
    13201 tgccgggaag ctagagtaag tagttcgcca gttaatagtt tgcgcaacgt tgttgccatt
    13261 gctacaggca tcgtggtgtc acgctcgtcg tttggtatgg cttcattcag ctccggttcc
    13321 caacgatcaa ggcgagttac atgatccccc atgttgtgca aaaaagcggt tagctccttc
    13381 ggtcctccga tcgttgtcag aagtaagttg gccgcagtgt tatcactcat ggttatggca
    13441 gcactgcata attctcttac tgtcatgcca tccgtaagat gcttttctgt gactggtgag
    13501 tactcaacca agtcattctg agaatagtgt atgcggcgac cgagttgctc ttgcccggcg
    13561 tcaatacggg ataataccgc gccacatagc agaactttaa aagtgctcat cattggaaaa
    13621 cgttcttcgg ggcgaaaact ctcaaggatc ttaccgctgt tgagatccag ttcgatgtaa
    13681 cccactcgtg cacccaactg atcttcagca tcttttactt tcaccagcgt ttctgggtga
    13741 gcaaaaacag gaaggcaaaa tgccgcaaaa aagggaataa gggcgacacg gaaatgttga
    13801 atactcat
//
