Features (pLannotate 1.2.2; 24 found; start..end, strand, type, name):
     41..469     -  rep_origin     f1 ori (sequence partly withheld): f1 bacteriophage origin of replication; arrow indicates direction of (+) strand synthesis
    474..629     -  CDS            lacZα (fragment): LacZα fragment of β-galactosidase; lacZ fragment
    631..750     +  CDS            B (fragment): PORTL_LAMBD - Experimental evidence at protein level: Swiss-Prot protein existence level 1. Forms the portal vertex of the capsid (PubMed:6228056, PubMed:6232391). This portal plays critical roles in head assembly, genome packaging, neck/tail attachment, and genome ejection (Probable). The portal protein multimerizes as a single ring-shaped homododecamer arranged around a central channel (PubMed:6232391). Binds to the terminase subunits to form the packaging machine (PubMed:7799432). From Escherichia phage lambda (Bacteriophage lambda).
   1268..1646    +  promoter       TRE3G promoter: 3rd-generation Tet-responsive promoter that can be activated by binding of Tet-On® 3G
   1679..5782    +  CDS            Cas9m4: catalytically dead mutant of the Cas9 endonuclease from the Streptococcus pyogenes Type II CRISPR/Cas system RNA-guided DNA-binding protein that lacks endonuclease activity due to the mutations D10A, D839A, H840A, and N863A (Mali et al., 2013)
   6041..6820    +  CDS            RELA (fragment): TF65_HUMAN - Also known as NFKB3. Experimental evidence at protein level: Swiss-Prot protein existence level 1. NF-kappa-B is a pleiotropic transcription factor present in almost all cell types and is the endpoint of a series of signal transduction events that are initiated by a vast array of stimuli related to many biological processes such as inflammation, immunity, differentiation, cell growth, tumorigenesis and apoptosis. NF-kappa-B is a homo- or heterodimeric complex formed by the Rel-like domain- containing proteins RELA/p65, RELB, NFKB1/p105, NFKB1/p50, REL and NFKB2/p52. The heterodime
   6839..7408    +  CDS            Rta AD: transcriptional activation domain from the human herpesvirus 4 (Epstein-Barr virus) replication and transcription activator Rta/BRLF1 (Hardwick et al., 1992; Chavez et al., 2015)
   7507..7555    +  polyA_signal   HSV TK poly(A) signal: herpes simplex virus thymidine kinase polyadenylation signal (Cole and Stacy, 1985)
   7786..7997    +  promoter       EF-1α core promoter: core promoter for human elongation factor EF-1α
   8010..8278    +  LTR            5' LTR (truncated): truncated 5' long terminal repeat (LTR) from human T-cell leukemia virus (HTLV) type 1
   8312..9009    +  CDS            rtTA3 (fragment): reverse tetracycline transactivator 3 activates expression from Tet-responsive promoters in the presence of doxycycline
   8939..9049    +  CDS            VP48: 3 tandem repeats of the minimal activation domain of herpes simplex virus VP16 (Cheng et al., 2013)
   9130..10149   +  CDS            HygR: aminoglycoside phosphotransferase from E. coli; aph(4)-Ia; confers resistance to hygromycin
  10158..10257   +  misc_feature   WPRE (fragment): woodchuck hepatitis virus posttranscriptional regulatory element
  10261..10382   +  polyA_signal   SV40 poly(A) signal: SV40 polyadenylation signal
  10400..10492   +  ncRNA          G-CSF SLDE: Accession: RF00183 - G-CSF factor stem-loop destabilising element (SLDE)
  11189..11656   +  CDS            B (fragment): PORTL_LAMBD - Experimental evidence at protein level: Swiss-Prot protein existence level 1. Forms the portal vertex of the capsid (PubMed:6228056, PubMed:6232391). This portal plays critical roles in head assembly, genome packaging, neck/tail attachment, and genome ejection (Probable). The portal protein multimerizes as a single ring-shaped homododecamer arranged around a central channel (PubMed:6232391). Binds to the terminase subunits to form the packaging machine (PubMed:7799432). From Escherichia phage lambda (Bacteriophage lambda).
  11692..11714   -  protein_bind   lac operator (fragment): The lac repressor binds to the lac operator to inhibit transcription in E. coli. This inhibition can be relieved by adding lactose or isopropyl-β-D-thiogalactopyranoside (IPTG). lac repressor encoded by lacI
  11718..11748   -  promoter       lac promoter: promoter for the E. coli lac operon
  11763..11784   -  protein_bind   CAP binding site: CAP binding activates transcription in the presence of cAMP. E. coli catabolite activator protein
  11797..11889   -  CDS            lacI (fragment): lac repressor; lacI; The lac repressor binds to the lac operator to inhibit transcription in E. coli. This inhibition can be relieved by adding lactose or isopropyl-β-D-thiogalactopyranoside (IPTG).
  12072..12660   -  rep_origin     ori: high-copy-number ColE1/pMB1/pBR322/pUC origin of replication
  12831..13691   -  CDS            AmpR: β-lactamase; bla; confers resistance to ampicillin, carbenicillin, and related antibiotics
  13692..13796   -  promoter       AmpR promoter: bla
>Addgene plasmid #63800 | PB-TRE-dCas9-VPR | addgene full sequence | sequence record 208945 | Addgene NGS Result
AAAAGTGCCACCTAAATTGTAAGCGTTAATATTTTGTTAAAATTCGCGTTAAATTTTTGTTAAATCAGCT
CATTTTTTAACCAATAGGCCGAAATCGGCAAAATCCCTTATAAATCAAAAGAATAGACCGAGATAGGGTT
GAGTGTTGTTCCAGTTTGGAACAAGAGTCCACTATTAAAGAACGTGGACTCCAACGTCAAAGG
[49 nt withheld, positions 204-252]
T
[91 nt withheld, positions 254-344]
G
[124 nt withheld, positions 346-469]
CCCATTCGCCATTCAGGCTGCGCAACTGTTGGGAAGGGCGATCGGTGCGGGCCTCTTCGCTATTACGCCA
GCTGGCGAAAGGGGGATGTGCTGCAAGGCGATTAAGTTGGGTAACGCCAGGGTTTTCCCAGTCACGACGT
TGTAAAACGACGGCCAGTGAGCGCGCCTCGTTCATTCACGTTTTTGAACCCGTGGAGGACGGGCAGACTC
GCGGTGCAAATGTGTTTTACAGCGTGATGGAGCAGATGAAGATGCTCGACACGCTGCAGAACACGCAGCT
AGATTAACCCTAGAAAGATAATCATATTGTGACGTACGTTAAAGATAATCATGTGTAAAATTGACGCATG
TGTTTTATCGGTCTGTATATCGAGGTTTATTTATTAATTTGAATAGATATTAAGTTTTATTATATTTACA
CTTACATACTAATAATAAATTCAACAAACAATTTATTTATGTTTATTTATTTATTAAAAAAAACAAAAAC
TCAAAATTTCTTCTATAAAGTAACAAAACTTTTATGAGGGACAGCCCCCCCCCAAAGCCCCCAGGGATGT
AATTACGTCCCTCCCCCGCTAGGGGGCAGCAGCGAGCCGCCCGGGGCTCCGCTCCGGTCCGGCGCTCCCC
CCGCATCCCCGAGCCGGCAGCGTGCGGGGACAGCCCGGGCACGGGGAAGGTGGCACGGGATCGCTTTCCT
CTGAACGCTTCTCGCTGCTCTTTGAGCCTGCAGACACCTGGGGGGATACGGGGAAAAGGCCTCCACGGCC
ACTAGTCTTTCGTCTTCAAGAATTCCTCGAGTTTACTCCCTATCAGTGATAGAGAACGTATGAAGAGTTT
ACTCCCTATCAGTGATAGAGAACGTATGCAGACTTTACTCCCTATCAGTGATAGAGAACGTATAAGGAGT
TTACTCCCTATCAGTGATAGAGAACGTATGACCAGTTTACTCCCTATCAGTGATAGAGAACGTATCTACA
GTTTACTCCCTATCAGTGATAGAGAACGTATATCCAGTTTACTCCCTATCAGTGATAGAGAACGTATAAG
CTTTAGGCGTGTACGGTGGGCGCCTATAAAAGCAGAGCTCGTTTAGTGAACCGTCAGATCGCCTGGAGCA
ATTCCACAACACTTTTGTCTTATACCAACTTTCCGTACCACTTCCTACCCTCGTAAAGGTCTAGAGCTAG
CGAATTCGAATTTGCCACCATGGACAAGAAGTACTCCATTGGGCTCGCTATCGGCACAAACAGCGTCGGC
TGGGCCGTCATTACGGACGAGTACAAGGTGCCGAGCAAAAAATTCAAAGTTCTGGGCAATACCGATCGCC
ACAGCATAAAGAAGAACCTCATTGGCGCCCTCCTGTTCGACTCCGGGGAGACGGCCGAAGCCACGCGGCT
CAAAAGAACAGCACGGCGCAGATATACCCGCAGAAAGAATCGGATCTGCTACCTGCAGGAGATCTTTAGT
AATGAGATGGCTAAGGTGGATGACTCTTTCTTCCATAGGCTGGAGGAGTCCTTTTTGGTGGAGGAGGATA
AAAAGCACGAGCGCCACCCAATCTTTGGCAATATCGTGGACGAGGTGGCGTACCATGAAAAGTACCCAAC
CATATATCATCTGAGGAAGAAGCTTGTAGACAGTACTGATAAGGCTGACTTGCGGTTGATCTATCTCGCG
CTGGCGCATATGATCAAATTTCGGGGACACTTCCTCATCGAGGGGGACCTGAACCCAGACAACAGCGATG
TCGACAAACTCTTTATCCAACTGGTTCAGACTTACAATCAGCTTTTCGAAGAGAACCCGATCAACGCATC
CGGAGTTGACGCCAAAGCAATCCTGAGCGCTAGGCTGTCCAAATCCCGGCGGCTCGAAAACCTCATCGCA
CAGCTCCCTGGGGAGAAGAAGAACGGCCTGTTTGGTAATCTTATCGCCCTGTCACTCGGGCTGACCCCCA
ACTTTAAATCTAACTTCGACCTGGCCGAAGATGCCAAGCTTCAACTGAGCAAAGACACCTACGATGATGA
TCTCGACAATCTGCTGGCCCAGATCGGCGACCAGTACGCAGACCTTTTTTTGGCGGCAAAGAACCTGTCA
GACGCCATTCTGCTGAGTGATATTCTGCGAGTGAACACGGAGATCACCAAAGCTCCGCTGAGCGCTAGTA
TGATCAAGCGCTATGATGAGCACCACCAAGACTTGACTTTGCTGAAGGCCCTTGTCAGACAGCAACTGCC
TGAGAAGTACAAGGAAATTTTCTTCGATCAGTCTAAAAATGGCTACGCCGGATACATTGACGGCGGAGCA
AGCCAGGAGGAATTTTACAAATTTATTAAGCCCATCTTGGAAAAAATGGACGGCACCGAGGAGCTGCTGG
TAAAGCTTAACAGAGAAGATCTGTTGCGCAAACAGCGCACTTTCGACAATGGAAGCATCCCCCACCAGAT
TCACCTGGGCGAACTGCACGCTATCCTCAGGCGGCAAGAGGATTTCTACCCCTTTTTGAAAGATAACAGG
GAAAAGATTGAGAAAATCCTCACATTTCGGATACCCTACTATGTAGGCCCCCTCGCCCGGGGAAATTCCA
GATTCGCGTGGATGACTCGCAAATCAGAAGAGACCATCACTCCCTGGAACTTCGAGGAAGTCGTGGATAA
GGGGGCCTCTGCCCAGTCCTTCATCGAAAGGATGACTAACTTTGATAAAAATCTGCCTAACGAAAAGGTG
CTTCCTAAACACTCTCTGCTGTACGAGTACTTCACAGTTTATAACGAGCTCACCAAGGTCAAATACGTCA
CAGAAGGGATGAGAAAGCCAGCATTCCTGTCTGGAGAGCAGAAGAAAGCTATCGTGGACCTCCTCTTCAA
GACGAACCGGAAAGTTACCGTGAAACAGCTCAAAGAAGACTATTTCAAAAAGATTGAATGTTTCGACTCT
GTTGAAATCAGCGGAGTGGAGGATCGCTTCAACGCATCCCTGGGAACGTATCACGATCTCCTGAAAATCA
TTAAAGACAAGGACTTCCTGGACAATGAGGAGAACGAGGACATTCTTGAGGACATTGTCCTCACCCTTAC
GTTGTTTGAAGATAGGGAGATGATTGAAGAACGCTTGAAAACTTACGCTCATCTCTTCGACGACAAAGTC
ATGAAACAGCTCAAGAGGCGCCGATATACAGGATGGGGGCGGCTGTCAAGAAAACTGATCAATGGGATCC
GAGACAAGCAGAGTGGAAAGACAATCCTGGATTTTCTTAAGTCCGATGGATTTGCCAACCGGAACTTCAT
GCAGTTGATCCATGATGACTCTCTCACCTTTAAGGAGGACATCCAGAAAGCACAAGTTTCTGGCCAGGGG
GACAGTCTTCACGAGCACATCGCTAATCTTGCAGGTAGCCCAGCTATCAAAAAGGGAATACTGCAGACCG
TTAAGGTCGTGGATGAACTCGTCAAAGTAATGGGAAGGCATAAGCCCGAGAATATCGTTATCGAGATGGC
CCGAGAGAACCAAACTACCCAGAAGGGACAGAAGAACAGTAGGGAAAGGATGAAGAGGATTGAAGAGGGT
ATAAAAGAACTGGGGTCCCAAATCCTTAAGGAACACCCAGTTGAAAACACCCAGCTTCAGAATGAGAAGC
TCTACCTGTACTACCTGCAGAACGGCAGGGACATGTACGTGGATCAGGAACTGGACATCAATCGGCTCTC
CGACTACGACGTGGCTGCTATCGTGCCCCAGTCTTTTCTCAAAGATGATTCTATTGATAATAAAGTGTTG
ACAAGATCCGATAAAGCTAGAGGGAAGAGTGATAACGTCCCCTCAGAAGAAGTTGTCAAGAAAATGAAAA
ATTATTGGCGGCAGCTGCTGAACGCCAAACTGATCACACAACGGAAGTTCGATAATCTGACTAAGGCTGA
ACGAGGTGGCCTGTCTGAGTTGGATAAAGCCGGCTTCATCAAAAGGCAGCTTGTTGAGACACGCCAGATC
ACCAAGCACGTGGCCCAAATTCTCGATTCACGCATGAACACCAAGTACGATGAAAATGACAAACTGATTC
GAGAGGTGAAAGTTATTACTCTGAAGTCTAAGCTGGTCTCAGATTTCAGAAAGGACTTTCAGTTTTATAA
GGTGAGAGAGATCAACAATTACCACCATGCGCATGATGCCTACCTGAATGCAGTGGTAGGCACTGCACTT
ATCAAAAAATATCCCAAGCTTGAATCTGAATTTGTTTACGGAGACTATAAAGTGTACGATGTTAGGAAAA
TGATCGCAAAGTCTGAGCAGGAAATAGGCAAGGCCACCGCTAAGTACTTCTTTTACAGCAATATTATGAA
TTTTTTCAAGACCGAGATTACACTGGCCAATGGAGAGATTCGGAAGCGACCACTTATCGAAACAAACGGA
GAAACAGGAGAAATCGTGTGGGACAAGGGTAGGGATTTCGCGACAGTCCGGAAGGTCCTGTCCATGCCGC
AGGTGAACATCGTTAAAAAGACCGAAGTACAGACCGGAGGCTTCTCCAAGGAAAGTATCCTCCCGAAAAG
GAACAGCGACAAGCTGATCGCACGCAAAAAAGATTGGGACCCCAAGAAATACGGCGGATTCGATTCTCCT
ACAGTCGCTTACAGTGTACTGGTTGTGGCCAAAGTGGAGAAAGGGAAGTCTAAAAAACTCAAAAGCGTCA
AGGAACTGCTGGGCATCACAATCATGGAGCGATCAAGCTTCGAAAAAAACCCCATCGACTTTCTCGAGGC
GAAAGGATATAAAGAGGTCAAAAAAGACCTCATCATTAAGCTTCCCAAGTACTCTCTCTTTGAGCTTGAA
AACGGCCGGAAACGAATGCTCGCTAGTGCGGGCGAGCTGCAGAAAGGTAACGAGCTGGCACTGCCCTCTA
AATACGTTAATTTCTTGTATCTGGCCAGCCACTATGAAAAGCTCAAAGGGTCTCCCGAAGATAATGAGCA
GAAGCAGCTGTTCGTGGAACAACACAAACACTACCTTGATGAGATCATCGAGCAAATAAGCGAATTCTCC
AAAAGAGTGATCCTCGCCGACGCTAACCTCGATAAGGTGCTTTCTGCTTACAATAAGCACAGGGATAAGC
CCATCAGGGAGCAGGCAGAAAACATTATCCACTTGTTTACTCTGACCAACTTGGGCGCGCCTGCAGCCTT
CAAGTACTTCGACACCACCATAGACAGAAAGCGGTACACCTCTACAAAGGAGGTCCTGGACGCCACACTG
ATTCATCAGTCAATTACGGGGCTCTATGAAACAAGAATCGACCTCTCTCAGCTCGGTGGAGACAGCAGGG
CTGACCCCAAGAAGAAGAGGAAGGTGGAGGCCAGCGGTTCCGGACGGGCTGACGCATTGGACGATTTTGA
TCTGGATATGCTGGGAAGTGACGCCCTCGATGATTTTGACCTTGACATGCTTGGTTCGGATGCCCTTGAT
GACTTTGACCTCGACATGCTCGGCAGTGACGCCCTTGATGATTTCGACCTGGACATGCTGATTAACTCTA
GAAGTTCCGGATCTCCGAAAAAGAAACGCAAAGTTGGTAGCCAGTACCTGCCCGACACCGACGACCGGCA
CCGGATCGAGGAAAAGCGGAAGCGGACCTACGAGACATTCAAGAGCATCATGAAGAAGTCCCCCTTCAGC
GGCCCCACCGACCCTAGACCTCCACCTAGAAGAATCGCCGTGCCCAGCAGATCCAGCGCCAGCGTGCCAA
AACCTGCCCCCCAGCCTTACCCCTTCACCAGCAGCCTGAGCACCATCAACTACGACGAGTTCCCTACCAT
GGTGTTCCCCAGCGGCCAGATCTCTCAGGCCTCTGCTCTGGCTCCAGCCCCTCCTCAGGTGCTGCCTCAG
GCTCCTGCTCCTGCACCAGCTCCAGCCATGGTGTCTGCACTGGCTCAGGCACCAGCACCCGTGCCTGTGC
TGGCTCCTGGACCTCCACAGGCTGTGGCTCCACCAGCCCCTAAACCTACACAGGCCGGCGAGGGCACACT
GTCTGAAGCTCTGCTGCAGCTGCAGTTCGACGACGAGGATCTGGGAGCCCTGCTGGGAAACAGCACCGAT
CCTGCCGTGTTCACCGACCTGGCCAGCGTGGACAACAGCGAGTTCCAGCAGCTGCTGAACCAGGGCATCC
CTGTGGCCCCTCACACCACCGAGCCCATGCTGATGGAATACCCCGAGGCCATCACCCGGCTCGTGACAGG
CGCTCAGAGGCCTCCTGATCCAGCTCCTGCCCCTCTGGGAGCACCAGGCCTGCCTAATGGACTGCTGTCT
GGCGACGAGGACTTCAGCTCTATCGCCGACATGGACTTCTCCGCACTGCTGGGTAGCGGATCGGGATCTC
GGGATTCCAGGGAAGGGATGTTTTTGCCGAAGCCTGAGGCCGGCTCCGCTATTAGTGACGTGTTTGAGGG
CCGCGAGGTGTGCCAGCCAAAACGAATCCGGCCATTTCATCCTCCAGGAAGTCCATGGGCCAACCGCCCA
CTCCCCGCCAGCCTCGCACCAACACCAACCGGTCCAGTACATGAGCCAGTCGGGTCACTGACCCCGGCAC
CAGTCCCTCAGCCACTGGATCCAGCGCCCGCAGTGACTCCCGAGGCCAGTCACCTGTTGGAGGATCCCGA
TGAAGAGACGAGCCAGGCTGTCAAAGCCCTTCGGGAGATGGCCGATACTGTGATTCCCCAGAAGGAAGAG
GCTGCAATCTGTGGCCAAATGGACCTTTCCCATCCGCCCCCAAGGGGCCATCTGGATGAGCTGACAACCA
CACTTGAGTCCATGACCGAGGATCTGAACCTGGACTCACCCCTGACCCCGGAATTGAACGAGATTCTGGA
TACCTTCCTGAACGACGAGTGCCTCTTGCATGCCATGCATATCAGCACAGGACTGTCCATCTTCGACACA
TCTCTGTTTTGAAAGGGTTCGATCCCTACCGGTTAGTAATGAGTTTAAACGGGGGAGGCTAACTGAAACA
CGGAAGGAGACAATACCGGAAGGAACCCGCGCTATGACGGCAATAAAAAGACAGAATAAAACGCACGGGT
GTTGGGTCGTTTGTTCATAAACGCGGGGTTCGGTCCCAGGGCTGGCACTCTGTCGATACCCCACCGAGAC
CCCATTGGGGCCAATACGCCCGCGTTTCTTCCTTTTCCCCACCCCACCCCCCAAGTTCGGGTGAAGGCCC
AGGGCTCGCAGCCAACGTCGGGGCGGCAGGCCCTGCCATAGCAGATCTGCGAAATCGGATCCAGCTAAAT
CTAAGTGGATCTGCGATCGCTCCGGTGCCCGTCAGTGGGCAGAGCGCACATCGCCCACAGTCCCCGAGAA
GTTGGGGGGAGGGGTCGGCAATTGAACGGGTGCCTAGAGAAGGTGGCGCGGGGTAAACTGGGAAAGTGAT
GTCGTGTACTGGCTCCGCCTTTTTCCCGAGGGTGGGGGAGAACCGTATATAAGTGCAGTAGTCGCCGTGA
ACGTTCTTTTTCGCAACGGGTTTGCCGCCAGAACACAGCTGAAGCTTCGAGGGGCTCGCATCTCTCCTTC
ACGCGCCCGCCGCCCTACCTGAGGCCGCCATCCACGCCGGTTGAGTCGCGTTCTGCCGCCTCCCGCCTGT
GGTGCCTCCTGAACTGCGTCCGCCGTCTAGGTAAGTTTAAAGCTCAGGTCGAGACCGGGCCTTTGTCCGG
CGCTCCCTTGGAGCCTACCTAGACTCAGCCGGCTCTCCACGCTTTGCCTGACCCTGCTTGCTCAACTCTA
CGTCTTTGTTTCGTTTTCTGTTCTGCGCCGTTACAGATCTAAGCTGTGACCGGCGCCTACTCTAGAGCCG
CCATGTCTAGACTGGACAAGAGCAAAGTCATAAACTCTGCTCTGGAATTACTCAATGGAGTCGGTATCGA
AGGCCTGACGACAAGGAAACTCGCTCAAAAGCTGGGAGTTGAGCAGCCTACCCTGTACTGGCACGTGAAG
AACAAGCGGGCCCTGCTCGATGCCCTGCCAATCGAGATGCTGGACAGGCATCATACCCACTCCTGCCCCC
TGGAAGGCGAGTCATGGCAAGACTTTCTGCGGAACAACGCCAAGTCATACCGCTGTGCTCTCCTCTCACA
TCGCGACGGGGCTAAAGTGCATCTCGGCACCCGCCCAACAGAGAAACAGTACGAAACCCTGGAAAATCAG
CTCGCGTTCCTGTGTCAGCAAGGCTTCTCCCTGGAGAACGCACTGTACGCTCTGTCCGCCGTGGGCCACT
TTACACTGGGCTGCGTATTGGAGGAACAGGAGCATCAAGTAGCAAAAGAGGAAAGAGAGACACCTACCAC
CGATTCTATGCCCCCACTTCTGAAACAAGCAATTGAGCTGTTCGACCGGCAGGGAGCCGAACCTGCCTTC
CTTTTCGGCCTGGAACTAATCATATGTGGCCTGGAGAAACAGCTAAAGTGCGAAAGCGGCGGGCCGACCG
ACGCCCTTGACGATTTTGACTTAGACATGCTCCCAGCCGATGCCCTTGACGACTTTGACCTTGATATGCT
GCCTGCTGACGCTCTTGACGATTTTGACCTTGACATGCTCCCCGGGGAGGGCAGAGGAAGTCTTCTAACA
TGCGGTGACGTGGAGGAGAATCCCGGCCCTGAATTCATGGATAGATCCGGAAAGCCTGAACTCACCGCGA
CGTCTGTCGAGAAGTTTCTGATCGAAAAGTTCGACAGCGTCTCCGACCTGATGCAGCTCTCGGAGGGCGA
AGAATCTCGTGCTTTCAGCTTCGATGTAGGAGGGCGTGGATATGTCCTGCGGGTAAATAGCTGCGCCGAT
GGTTTCTACAAAGATCGTTATGTTTATCGGCACTTTGCATCGGCCGCGCTCCCGATTCCGGAAGTGCTTG
ACATTGGGGAATTCAGCGAGAGCCTGACCTATTGCATCTCCCGCCGTGCACAGGGTGTCACGTTGCAAGA
CCTGCCTGAAACCGAACTGCCCGCTGTTCTGCAGCCGGTCGCGGAGGCCATGGATGCGATCGCTGCGGCC
GATCTTAGCCAGACGAGCGGGTTCGGCCCATTCGGACCGCAAGGAATCGGTCAATACACTACATGGCGTG
ATTTCATATGCGCGATTGCTGATCCCCATGTGTATCACTGGCAAACTGTGATGGACGACACCGTCAGTGC
GTCCGTCGCGCAGGCTCTCGATGAGCTGATGCTTTGGGCCGAGGACTGCCCCGAAGTCCGGCACCTCGTG
CACGCGGATTTCGGCTCCAACAATGTCCTGACGGACAATGGCCGCATAACAGCGGTCATTGACTGGAGCG
AGGCGATGTTCGGGGATTCCCAATACGAGGTCGCCAACATCTTCTTCTGGAGGCCGTGGTTGGCTTGTAT
GGAGCAGCAGACGCGCTACTTCGAGCGGAGGCATCCGGAGCTTGCAGGATCGCCGCGGCTCCGGGCGTAT
ATGCTCCGCATTGGTCTTGACCAACTCTATCAGAGCTTGGTTGACGGCAATTTCGATGATGCAGCTTGGG
CGCAGGGTCGATGCGACGCAATCGTCCGATCCGGAGCCGGGACTGTCGGGCGTACACAAATCGCCCGCAG
AAGCGCGGCCGTCTGGACCGATGGCTGTGTAGAAGTACTCGCCGATAGTGGAAACCGACGCCCCAGCACT
CGTCCGAGGGCAAAGGAATAAGCCAAGGAACCTCTGGATTACAAAATTTGTGAAAGATTGACTGGTATTC
TTAACTATGTTGCTCCTTTTACGCTATGTGGATACGCTGCTTTAATGCCTTTGTATCAGTTAACTTGTTT
ATTGCAGCTTATAATGGTTACAAATAAAGCAATAGCATCACAAATTTCACAAATAAAGCATTTTTTTCAC
TGCATTCTAGTTGTGGTTTGTCCAAACTCATCAATGTATCTTATCATGTCTGGAATTGACTCAAATGATG
TCAATTAGTCTATCAGAAGCTCATCTGGTCTCCCTTCCGGGGGACAAGACATCCCTGTTTAATATTTAAA
CAGCAGTGTTCCCAAACTGGGTTCTTATATCCCTTGCTCTGGTCAACCAGGTTGCAGGGTTTCCTGTCCT
CACAGGAACGAAGTCCCTAAAGAAACAGTGGCAGCCAGGTTTAGCCCCGGAATTGACTGGATTCCTTTTT
TAGGGCCCATTGGTATGGCTTTTTCCCCGTATCCCCCCAGGTGTCTGCAGGCTCAAAGAGCAGCGAGAAG
CGTTCAGAGGAAAGCGATCCCGTGCCACCTTCCCCGTGCCCGGGCTGTCCCCGCACGCTGCCGGCTCGGG
GATGCGGGGGGAGCGCCGGACCGGAGCGGAGCCCCGGGCGGCTCGCTGCTGCCCCCTAGCGGGGGAGGGA
CGTAATTACATCCCTGGGGGCTTTGGGGGGGGGCTGTCCCTGATATCTATAACAAGAAAATATATATATA
ATAAGTTATCACGTAAGTAGAACATGAAATAACAATATAATTATCGTATGAGTTAAATCTTAAAAGTCAC
GTAAAAGATAATCATGCGTCATTTTGACTCACGCGGTCGTTATAGTTCAAAATCAGTGACACTTACCGCA
TTGACAAGCACGCCTCACGGGAGCTCCAAGCGGCGACTGAGATGTCCTAAATGCACAGCGACGGATTCGC
GCTATTTAGAAAGAGAGAGCAATATTTCAAGAATGCATGCGTCAATTTTACGCAGACTATCTTTCTAGGG
TTAATCTAGCTGCATCAGGATCATATCGTCGGGTCTTTTTTCCGGCTCAGTCATCGCCCAAGCTGGCGCT
ATCTGGGCATCGGGGAGGAAGAAGCCCGTGCCTTTTCCCGCGAGGTTGAAGCGGCATGGAAAGAGTTTGC
CGAGGATGACTGCTGCTGCATTGACGTTGAGCGAAAACGCACGTTTACCATGATGATTCGGGAAGGTGTG
GCCATGCACGCCTTTAACGGTGAACTGTTCGTTCAGGCCACCTGGGATACCAGTTCGTCGCGGCTTTTCC
GGACACAGTTCCGGATGGTCAGCCCGAAGCGCATCAGCAACCCGAACAATACCGGCGACAGCCGGAACTG
CCGTGCCGGTGTGCAGATTAATGACAGCGGTGCGGCGCTGGGATATTACGTCAGCGAGGACGGGTATCCT
GGCTGGATGCCGCAGAAATGGACATGGATACCCCGTGAGTTACCCGGCGGGCGCGCTTGGCGTAATCATG
GTCATAGCTGTTTCCTGTGTGAAATTGTTATCCGCTCACAATTCCACACAACATACGAGCCGGAAGCATA
AAGTGTAAAGCCTGGGGTGCCTAATGAGTGAGCTAACTCACATTAATTGCGTTGCGCTCACTGCCCGCTT
TCCAGTCGGGAAACCTGTCGTGCCAGCTGCATTAATGAATCGGCCAACGCGCGGGGAGAGGCGGTTTGCG
TATTGGGCGCTCTTCCGCTTCCTCGCTCACTGACTCGCTGCGCTCGGTCGTTCGGCTGCGGCGAGCGGTA
TCAGCTCACTCAAAGGCGGTAATACGGTTATCCACAGAATCAGGGGATAACGCAGGAAAGAACATGTGAG
CAAAAGGCCAGCAAAAGGCCAGGAACCGTAAAAAGGCCGCGTTGCTGGCGTTTTTCCATAGGCTCCGCCC
CCCTGACGAGCATCACAAAAATCGACGCTCAAGTCAGAGGTGGCGAAACCCGACAGGACTATAAAGATAC
CAGGCGTTTCCCCCTGGAAGCTCCCTCGTGCGCTCTCCTGTTCCGACCCTGCCGCTTACCGGATACCTGT
CCGCCTTTCTCCCTTCGGGAAGCGTGGCGCTTTCTCATAGCTCACGCTGTAGGTATCTCAGTTCGGTGTA
GGTCGTTCGCTCCAAGCTGGGCTGTGTGCACGAACCCCCCGTTCAGCCCGACCGCTGCGCCTTATCCGGT
AACTATCGTCTTGAGTCCAACCCGGTAAGACACGACTTATCGCCACTGGCAGCAGCCACTGGTAACAGGA
TTAGCAGAGCGAGGTATGTAGGCGGTGCTACAGAGTTCTTGAAGTGGTGGCCTAACTACGGCTACACTAG
AAGAACAGTATTTGGTATCTGCGCTCTGCTGAAGCCAGTTACCTTCGGAAAAAGAGTTGGTAGCTCTTGA
TCCGGCAAACAAACCACCGCTGGTAGCGGTGGTTTTTTTGTTTGCAAGCAGCAGATTACGCGCAGAAAAA
AAGGATCTCAAGAAGATCCTTTGATCTTTTCTACGGGGTCTGACGCTCAGTGGAACGAAAACTCACGTTA
AGGGATTTTGGTCATGAGATTATCAAAAAGGATCTTCACCTAGATCCTTTTAAATTAAAAATGAAGTTTT
AAATCAATCTAAAGTATATATGAGTAAACTTGGTCTGACAGTTACCAATGCTTAATCAGTGAGGCACCTA
TCTCAGCGATCTGTCTATTTCGTTCATCCATAGTTGCCTGACTCCCCGTCGTGTAGATAACTACGATACG
GGAGGGCTTACCATCTGGCCCCAGTGCTGCAATGATACCGCGAGACCCACGCTCACCGGCTCCAGATTTA
TCAGCAATAAACCAGCCAGCCGGAAGGGCCGAGCGCAGAAGTGGTCCTGCAACTTTATCCGCCTCCATCC
AGTCTATTAATTGTTGCCGGGAAGCTAGAGTAAGTAGTTCGCCAGTTAATAGTTTGCGCAACGTTGTTGC
CATTGCTACAGGCATCGTGGTGTCACGCTCGTCGTTTGGTATGGCTTCATTCAGCTCCGGTTCCCAACGA
TCAAGGCGAGTTACATGATCCCCCATGTTGTGCAAAAAAGCGGTTAGCTCCTTCGGTCCTCCGATCGTTG
TCAGAAGTAAGTTGGCCGCAGTGTTATCACTCATGGTTATGGCAGCACTGCATAATTCTCTTACTGTCAT
GCCATCCGTAAGATGCTTTTCTGTGACTGGTGAGTACTCAACCAAGTCATTCTGAGAATAGTGTATGCGG
CGACCGAGTTGCTCTTGCCCGGCGTCAATACGGGATAATACCGCGCCACATAGCAGAACTTTAAAAGTGC
TCATCATTGGAAAACGTTCTTCGGGGCGAAAACTCTCAAGGATCTTACCGCTGTTGAGATCCAGTTCGAT
GTAACCCACTCGTGCACCCAACTGATCTTCAGCATCTTTTACTTTCACCAGCGTTTCTGGGTGAGCAAAA
ACAGGAAGGCAAAATGCCGCAAAAAAGGGAATAAGGGCGACACGGAAATGTTGAATACTCATACTCTTCC
TTTTTCAATATTATTGAAGCATTTATCAGGGTTATTGTCTCATGAGCGGATACATATTTGAATGTATTTA
GAAAAATAAACAAATAGGGGTTCCGCGCACATTTCCCCG
