>Addgene plasmid #63800 | PB-TRE-dCas9-VPR | addgene partial sequence | sequence record 156107 | hdCas9-R2 5'-CCGGCTTTATCCAACTCAGAC-3'
CAGATTATCGAACTTCCGTTGTGTGATCAGTTTGGCGTTCAGCAGCTGCCGCCAATAATTTTTCATTTTC
TTGACAACTTCTTCTGAGGGGACGTTATCACTCTTCCCTCTAGCTTTATCGGATCTTGTCAACACTTTAT
TATCAATAGAATCATCTTTGAGAAAAGACTGGGGCACGATAGCAGCCACGTCGTAGTCGGAGAGCCGATT
GATGTCCAGTTCCTGATCCACGTACATGTCCCTGCCGTTCTGCAGGTAGTACAGGTAGAGCTTCTCATTC
TGAAGCTGGGTGTTTTCAACTGGGTGTTCCTTAAGGATTTGGGACCCCAGTTCTTTTATACCCTCTTCAA
TCCTCTTCATCCTTTCCCTACTGTTCTTCTGTCCCTTCTGGGTAGTTTGGTTCTCTCGGGCCATCTCGAT
AACGATATTCTCGGGCTTATGCCTTCCCATTACTTTGACGAGTTCATCCACGACCTTAACGGTCTGCAGT
ATTCCCTTTTTGATAGCTGGGCTACCTGCAAGATTAGCGATGTGCTCGTGAAGACTGTCCCCCTGGCCAG
AAACTTGTGCTTTCTGGATGTCCTCCTTAAAGGTGAGAGAGTCATCATGGATCAACTGCATGAAGTTCCG
GTTGGCAAATCCATCGGACTTAAGAAAATCCAGGATTGTCTTTCCACTCTGCTTGTCTCGGATCCCATTG
ATCAGTTTTCTTGACAGCCGCCCCCATCCTGTATATCGGCGCCTCTTGAGCTGTTTCATGACTTTGTCGT
CGAAGAGATGAGCGTAAGTTTTCAAGCGTTCTTCAATCATCTCCCTATCTTCAA
