>Addgene plasmid #63800 | PB-TRE-dCas9-VPR | depositor partial sequence | sequence record 156109 | dCas9-VPR insert
ATGGACAAGAAGTACTCCATTGGGCTCGCTATCGGCACAAACAGCGTCGGCTGGGCCGTCATTACGGACG
AGTACAAGGTGCCGAGCAAAAAATTCAAAGTTCTGGGCAATACCGATCGCCACAGCATAAAGAAGAACCT
CATTGGCGCCCTCCTGTTCGACTCCGGGGAGACGGCCGAAGCCACGCGGCTCAAAAGAACAGCACGGCGC
AGATATACCCGCAGAAAGAATCGGATCTGCTACCTGCAGGAGATCTTTAGTAATGAGATGGCTAAGGTGG
ATGACTCTTTCTTCCATAGGCTGGAGGAGTCCTTTTTGGTGGAGGAGGATAAAAAGCACGAGCGCCACCC
AATCTTTGGCAATATCGTGGACGAGGTGGCGTACCATGAAAAGTACCCAACCATATATCATCTGAGGAAG
AAGCTTGTAGACAGTACTGATAAGGCTGACTTGCGGTTGATCTATCTCGCGCTGGCGCATATGATCAAAT
TTCGGGGACACTTCCTCATCGAGGGGGACCTGAACCCAGACAACAGCGATGTCGACAAACTCTTTATCCA
ACTGGTTCAGACTTACAATCAGCTTTTCGAAGAGAACCCGATCAACGCATCCGGAGTTGACGCCAAAGCA
ATCCTGAGCGCTAGGCTGTCCAAATCCCGGCGGCTCGAAAACCTCATCGCACAGCTCCCTGGGGAGAAGA
AGAACGGCCTGTTTGGTAATCTTATCGCCCTGTCACTCGGGCTGACCCCCAACTTTAAATCTAACTTCGA
CCTGGCCGAAGATGCCAAGCTTCAACTGAGCAAAGACACCTACGATGATGATCTCGACAATCTGCTGGCC
CAGATCGGCGACCAGTACGCAGACCTTTTTTTGGCGGCAAAGAACCTGTCAGACGCCATTCTGCTGAGTG
ATATTCTGCGAGTGAACACGGAGATCACCAAAGCTCCGCTGAGCGCTAGTATGATCAAGCGCTATGATGA
GCACCACCAAGACTTGACTTTGCTGAAGGCCCTTGTCAGACAGCAACTGCCTGAGAAGTACAAGGAAATT
TTCTTCGATCAGTCTAAAAATGGCTACGCCGGATACATTGACGGCGGAGCAAGCCAGGAGGAATTTTACA
AATTTATTAAGCCCATCTTGGAAAAAATGGACGGCACCGAGGAGCTGCTGGTAAAGCTTAACAGAGAAGA
TCTGTTGCGCAAACAGCGCACTTTCGACAATGGAAGCATCCCCCACCAGATTCACCTGGGCGAACTGCAC
GCTATCCTCAGGCGGCAAGAGGATTTCTACCCCTTTTTGAAAGATAACAGGGAAAAGATTGAGAAAATCC
TCACATTTCGGATACCCTACTATGTAGGCCCCCTCGCCCGGGGAAATTCCAGATTCGCGTGGATGACTCG
CAAATCAGAAGAGACCATCACTCCCTGGAACTTCGAGGAAGTCGTGGATAAGGGGGCCTCTGCCCAGTCC
TTCATCGAAAGGATGACTAACTTTGATAAAAATCTGCCTAACGAAAAGGTGCTTCCTAAACACTCTCTGC
TGTACGAGTACTTCACAGTTTATAACGAGCTCACCAAGGTCAAATACGTCACAGAAGGGATGAGAAAGCC
AGCATTCCTGTCTGGAGAGCAGAAGAAAGCTATCGTGGACCTCCTCTTCAAGACGAACCGGAAAGTTACC
GTGAAACAGCTCAAAGAAGACTATTTCAAAAAGATTGAATGTTTCGACTCTGTTGAAATCAGCGGAGTGG
AGGATCGCTTCAACGCATCCCTGGGAACGTATCACGATCTCCTGAAAATCATTAAAGACAAGGACTTCCT
GGACAATGAGGAGAACGAGGACATTCTTGAGGACATTGTCCTCACCCTTACGTTGTTTGAAGATAGGGAG
ATGATTGAAGAACGCTTGAAAACTTACGCTCATCTCTTCGACGACAAAGTCATGAAACAGCTCAAGAGGC
GCCGATATACAGGATGGGGGCGGCTGTCAAGAAAACTGATCAATGGGATCCGAGACAAGCAGAGTGGAAA
GACAATCCTGGATTTTCTTAAGTCCGATGGATTTGCCAACCGGAACTTCATGCAGTTGATCCATGATGAC
TCTCTCACCTTTAAGGAGGACATCCAGAAAGCACAAGTTTCTGGCCAGGGGGACAGTCTTCACGAGCACA
TCGCTAATCTTGCAGGTAGCCCAGCTATCAAAAAGGGAATACTGCAGACCGTTAAGGTCGTGGATGAACT
CGTCAAAGTAATGGGAAGGCATAAGCCCGAGAATATCGTTATCGAGATGGCCCGAGAGAACCAAACTACC
CAGAAGGGACAGAAGAACAGTAGGGAAAGGATGAAGAGGATTGAAGAGGGTATAAAAGAACTGGGGTCCC
AAATCCTTAAGGAACACCCAGTTGAAAACACCCAGCTTCAGAATGAGAAGCTCTACCTGTACTACCTGCA
GAACGGCAGGGACATGTACGTGGATCAGGAACTGGACATCAATCGGCTCTCCGACTACGACGTGGCTGCT
ATCGTGCCCCAGTCTTTTCTCAAAGATGATTCTATTGATAATAAAGTGTTGACAAGATCCGATAAAGCTA
GAGGGAAGAGTGATAACGTCCCCTCAGAAGAAGTTGTCAAGAAAATGAAAAATTATTGGCGGCAGCTGCT
GAACGCCAAACTGATCACACAACGGAAGTTCGATAATCTGACTAAGGCTGAACGAGGTGGCCTGTCTGAG
TTGGATAAAGCCGGCTTCATCAAAAGGCAGCTTGTTGAGACACGCCAGATCACCAAGCACGTGGCCCAAA
TTCTCGATTCACGCATGAACACCAAGTACGATGAAAATGACAAACTGATTCGAGAGGTGAAAGTTATTAC
TCTGAAGTCTAAGCTGGTCTCAGATTTCAGAAAGGACTTTCAGTTTTATAAGGTGAGAGAGATCAACAAT
TACCACCATGCGCATGATGCCTACCTGAATGCAGTGGTAGGCACTGCACTTATCAAAAAATATCCCAAGC
TTGAATCTGAATTTGTTTACGGAGACTATAAAGTGTACGATGTTAGGAAAATGATCGCAAAGTCTGAGCA
GGAAATAGGCAAGGCCACCGCTAAGTACTTCTTTTACAGCAATATTATGAATTTTTTCAAGACCGAGATT
ACACTGGCCAATGGAGAGATTCGGAAGCGACCACTTATCGAAACAAACGGAGAAACAGGAGAAATCGTGT
GGGACAAGGGTAGGGATTTCGCGACAGTCCGGAAGGTCCTGTCCATGCCGCAGGTGAACATCGTTAAAAA
GACCGAAGTACAGACCGGAGGCTTCTCCAAGGAAAGTATCCTCCCGAAAAGGAACAGCGACAAGCTGATC
GCACGCAAAAAAGATTGGGACCCCAAGAAATACGGCGGATTCGATTCTCCTACAGTCGCTTACAGTGTAC
TGGTTGTGGCCAAAGTGGAGAAAGGGAAGTCTAAAAAACTCAAAAGCGTCAAGGAACTGCTGGGCATCAC
AATCATGGAGCGATCAAGCTTCGAAAAAAACCCCATCGACTTTCTCGAGGCGAAAGGATATAAAGAGGTC
AAAAAAGACCTCATCATTAAGCTTCCCAAGTACTCTCTCTTTGAGCTTGAAAACGGCCGGAAACGAATGC
TCGCTAGTGCGGGCGAGCTGCAGAAAGGTAACGAGCTGGCACTGCCCTCTAAATACGTTAATTTCTTGTA
TCTGGCCAGCCACTATGAAAAGCTCAAAGGGTCTCCCGAAGATAATGAGCAGAAGCAGCTGTTCGTGGAA
CAACACAAACACTACCTTGATGAGATCATCGAGCAAATAAGCGAATTCTCCAAAAGAGTGATCCTCGCCG
ACGCTAACCTCGATAAGGTGCTTTCTGCTTACAATAAGCACAGGGATAAGCCCATCAGGGAGCAGGCAGA
AAACATTATCCACTTGTTTACTCTGACCAACTTGGGCGCGCCTGCAGCCTTCAAGTACTTCGACACCACC
ATAGACAGAAAGCGGTACACCTCTACAAAGGAGGTCCTGGACGCCACACTGATTCATCAGTCAATTACGG
GGCTCTATGAAACAAGAATCGACCTCTCTCAGCTCGGTGGAGACAGCAGGGCTGACCCCAAGAAGAAGAG
GAAGGTGGAGGCCAGCGGTTCCGGACGGGCTGACGCATTGGACGATTTTGATCTGGATATGCTGGGAAGT
GACGCCCTCGATGATTTTGACCTTGACATGCTTGGTTCGGATGCCCTTGATGACTTTGACCTCGACATGC
TCGGCAGTGACGCCCTTGATGATTTCGACCTGGACATGCTGATTAACTCTAGAAGTTCCGGATCTCCGAA
AAAGAAACGCAAAGTTGGTAGCCAGTACCTGCCCGACACCGACGACCGGCACCGGATCGAGGAAAAGCGG
AAGCGGACCTACGAGACATTCAAGAGCATCATGAAGAAGTCCCCCTTCAGCGGCCCCACCGACCCTAGAC
CTCCACCTAGAAGAATCGCCGTGCCCAGCAGATCCAGCGCCAGCGTGCCAAAACCTGCCCCCCAGCCTTA
CCCCTTCACCAGCAGCCTGAGCACCATCAACTACGACGAGTTCCCTACCATGGTGTTCCCCAGCGGCCAG
ATCTCTCAGGCCTCTGCTCTGGCTCCAGCCCCTCCTCAGGTGCTGCCTCAGGCTCCTGCTCCTGCACCAG
CTCCAGCCATGGTGTCTGCACTGGCTCAGGCACCAGCACCCGTGCCTGTGCTGGCTCCTGGACCTCCACA
GGCTGTGGCTCCACCAGCCCCTAAACCTACACAGGCCGGCGAGGGCACACTGTCTGAAGCTCTGCTGCAG
CTGCAGTTCGACGACGAGGATCTGGGAGCCCTGCTGGGAAACAGCACCGATCCTGCCGTGTTCACCGACC
TGGCCAGCGTGGACAACAGCGAGTTCCAGCAGCTGCTGAACCAGGGCATCCCTGTGGCCCCTCACACCAC
CGAGCCCATGCTGATGGAATACCCCGAGGCCATCACCCGGCTCGTGACAGGCGCTCAGAGGCCTCCTGAT
CCAGCTCCTGCCCCTCTGGGAGCACCAGGCCTGCCTAATGGACTGCTGTCTGGCGACGAGGACTTCAGCT
CTATCGCCGACATGGACTTCTCCGCACTGCTGGGTAGCGGATCGGGATCTCGGGATTCCAGGGAAGGGAT
GTTTTTGCCGAAGCCTGAGGCCGGCTCCGCTATTAGTGACGTGTTTGAGGGCCGCGAGGTGTGCCAGCCA
AAACGAATCCGGCCATTTCATCCTCCAGGAAGTCCATGGGCCAACCGCCCACTCCCCGCCAGCCTCGCAC
CAACACCAACCGGTCCAGTACATGAGCCAGTCGGGTCACTGACCCCGGCACCAGTCCCTCAGCCACTGGA
TCCAGCGCCCGCAGTGACTCCCGAGGCCAGTCACCTGTTGGAGGATCCCGATGAAGAGACGAGCCAGGCT
GTCAAAGCCCTTCGGGAGATGGCCGATACTGTGATTCCCCAGAAGGAAGAGGCTGCAATCTGTGGCCAAA
TGGACCTTTCCCATCCGCCCCCAAGGGGCCATCTGGATGAGCTGACAACCACACTTGAGTCCATGACCGA
GGATCTGAACCTGGACTCACCCCTGACCCCGGAATTGAACGAGATTCTGGATACCTTCCTGAACGACGAG
TGCCTCTTGCATGCCATGCATATCAGCACAGGACTGTCCATCTTCGACACATCTCTGTTTTGA
